Addgene plasmid #157460: pD649-HAsp-KIRREL3-COMP5AP-AviTag-9xHis
Purpose: Mammalian expression of cell-surface protein extracellular domain fused to COMP5AP-AviTag-9xHis. Protein is secreted from cells.
Depositing lab: Chris Garcia. Depositing organization: Stanford University. Publication: A Human IgSF Cell-Surface Interactome Reveals a Complex Network of Protein-Protein Interactions. Wojtowicz WM, Vielmetter J, Fernandes RA, Siepe DH, Eastman CL, Chisholm GB, Cox S, Klock H, Anderson PW, Rue SM, Miller JJ, Glaser SM, Bragstad ML, Vance J, Lam AW, Lesley SA, Zinn K, Garcia KC. Cell. 2020 Aug 20;182(4):1027-1043.e17. doi: 10.1016/j.cell.2020.07.025. PubMed 32822567.
Backbone
  Vector backbone: pD649
  Backbone size w/o insert (bp): 7153
  Vector type: Mammalian Expression
Growth in bacteria
  Bacterial resistance: Ampicillin, 100 μg/mL
  Growth temperature: 37°C
  Growth strain: DH5alpha
  Copy number: High Copy
Gene/Insert
  Gene/Insert name: KIRREL3 (alt name: KIRR3)
  Species: H. sapiens (human)
  Insert size (bp): 1542
  Entrez Gene: KIRREL3 (a.k.a. UNQ5923/PRO4502/PRO19814, KIRRE, MRD4, NEPH2, PRO4502)
  Promoter: CMV/SP6
  Tag / fusion protein: COMP5AP-AviTag-9xHis (C terminal on backbone)
  Cloning method: Restriction Enzyme; 5′ cloning site GCGGCCGC (not destroyed); 3′ cloning site GGCGCGCC (not destroyed)
  Sequencing primers: 5′ ATTTAGGTGACACTATAG; 3′ CGTCGCACTCCATCACGGTG
Resource information
  A portion of this plasmid was derived from a plasmid made by: synthesis by ThermoFisher
Terms and licenses: Academic/Nonprofit Terms; Industry Terms: Not Available to Industry
Depositor comments: Some plasmids in this collection may have an IS4-like element ISVsa5 family transposase upstream of the CMV promoter.
How to cite: pD649-HAsp-KIRREL3-COMP5AP-AviTag-9xHis was a gift from Chris Garcia (Addgene plasmid # 157460 ; http://n2t.net/addgene:157460 ; RRID:Addgene_157460)
