[The description below was written by a language model from this plasmid's Addgene catalogue record and pLannotate feature annotations shown in this document.]
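Description:
pD649-HAsp-KIRREL3-COMP5AP-AviTag-9xHis is a mammalian expression plasmid on the pD649 backbone, designed to produce a secreted, multimerised form of the extracellular domain of human KIRREL3 (also known as KIRR3 or NEPH2), an immunoglobulin-superfamily cell-surface protein. It is maintained in E. coli through a high-copy ColE1/pUC-type origin and selected with ampicillin via a complete β-lactamase gene. The feature table also shows an SV40 early/EM7 promoter pair driving a puromycin N-acetyltransferase sequence (annotated as a fragment) followed by an SV40 polyadenylation signal, which would offer puromycin selection in mammalian cells, although the record does not comment on this use. Short remnants of KanR, lacZα, ble and an f1 origin appear to be backbone leftovers.

The expression cassette uses the CMV enhancer and promoter, with a fragment of CMV intron A and an SP6 promoter just upstream of the coding region. An N-terminal signal peptide (named HAsp in the construct; the annotation software matched part of it to an IgH leader) directs the protein into the secretory pathway. The 1,542 bp KIRREL3 ectodomain sits between intact NotI and AscI sites, in frame with backbone-encoded C-terminal modules: the coiled-coil region of rat cartilage oligomeric matrix protein, which assembles fusions into pentamers, human placental alkaline phosphatase as an enzymatic reporter, an AviTag for site-specific biotinylation, and a polyhistidine tag for purification (9xHis by name, annotated as 8xHis). A bGH polyadenylation signal ends the transcript. Such high-avidity, enzyme-labelled proteins suit binding screens for weak extracellular interactions, consistent with the associated human IgSF interactome study. The depositor notes that some plasmids in this collection may carry an IS4-like transposase insertion upstream of the CMV promoter; none is annotated here.
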