Features (pLannotate 1.2.2; 24 found; start..end, strand, type, name):
    119..143     -  CDS            KanR (fragment): aminoglycoside phosphotransferase; aph(3')-Ia; confers resistance to kanamycin
    254..842     +  rep_origin     ori: high-copy-number ColE1/pMB1/pBR322/pUC origin of replication
   1067..1084    +  terminator     rrnB T2 terminator (fragment): transcription terminator T2 from the E. coli rrnB gene
   1109..1128    -  CDS            lacZα (fragment): LacZα fragment of β-galactosidase; lacZ fragment
   1584..1600    +  protein_bind   lac operator: The lac repressor binds to the lac operator to inhibit transcription in E. coli. This inhibition can be relieved by adding lactose or isopropyl-β-D-thiogalactopyranoside (IPTG). lac repressor encoded by lacI
   1843..2146    +  enhancer       CMV enhancer: human cytomegalovirus immediate early enhancer
   2147..2350    +  promoter       CMV promoter: human cytomegalovirus (CMV) immediate early promoter
   2486..2529    +  intron         CMV intron (fragment): modified intron A from human cytomegalovirus
   2581..2599    +  promoter       SP6 promoter: promoter for bacteriophage SP6 RNA polymerase
   2603..2640    +  CDS            IgH signal sequence (fragment): signal sequence from the mouse immunoglobulin heavy chain variable region
   2749..4290    +  CDS            KIRREL3 (fragment): KIRR3_HUMAN - Also known as KIAA1867 From Homo sapiens (Human).
   4387..4566    +  CDS            Comp (fragment): COMP_RAT - Experimental evidence at protein level: Swiss-Prot protein existence level 1. May play a role in the structural integrity of cartilage via its interaction with other extracellular matrix proteins such as the collagens and fibronectin. Can mediate the interaction of chondrocytes with the cartilage extracellular matrix through interaction with cell surface integrin receptors. Could play a role in the pathogenesis of osteoarthritis. Potent suppressor of apoptosis in both primary chondrocytes and transformed cells. Suppresses apoptosis by blocking the activation of caspase-3 and by indu
   4554..6006    +  CDS            SEAP (fragment): secreted alkaline phosphatase from human placenta The natural enzyme has a C-terminal transmembrane sequence that is replaced by a GPI anchor.
   6031..6072    +  CDS            AviTag™ (fragment): peptide tag that allows for enzymatic biotinylation
   6076..6099    +  CDS            8xHis: 8xHis affinity tag
   6245..6356    +  polyA_signal   bGH poly(A) signal: bovine growth hormone polyadenylation signal
   6357..6465    +  rep_origin     f1 ori (fragment): f1 bacteriophage origin of replication; arrow indicates direction of (+) strand synthesis
   6479..6808    +  promoter       SV40 promoter: SV40 enhancer and early promoter
   6856..6903    +  promoter       EM7 promoter: synthetic bacterial promoter&nbsp
   6922..7521    +  CDS            PuroR (fragment): puromycin N-acetyltransferase; pac from Streptomyces; confers resistance to puromycin
   7531..7656    +  CDS            ble (fragment): BLE_KLEPN - Experimental evidence at protein level: Swiss-Prot protein existence level 1. Binding protein with a strong affinity to the bleomycin family of antibiotics. Binds to CL990; an antimitotic-antibiotic compound. From Klebsiella pneumoniae.
   7651..7772    +  polyA_signal   SV40 poly(A) signal: SV40 polyadenylation signal
   7825..8685    -  CDS            AmpR: β-lactamase; bla; confers resistance to ampicillin, carbenicillin, and related antibiotics
   8688..89      -  promoter       AmpR promoter (fragment) (across the origin): bla
>Addgene plasmid #157460 | pD649-HAsp-KIRREL3-COMP5AP-AviTag-9xHis | depositor full sequence | sequence record 304029 | Full Sequence
TTTCAATATTATTGAAGCATTTATCAGGGTTATTGTCTCATGAGCGGATACATATTTGAATGTATTTAGA
AAAATAAACAAATAGGGGTCAGTGTTACAACCAATTAACCAATTCTGAACATTATCGCGAGCCCATTTAT
ACCTGAATATGGCTCATAACACCCCTTGCTCATGACCAAAATCCCTTAACGTGAGTTACGCGCGCGTCGT
TCCACTGAGCGTCAGACCCCGTAGAAAAGATCAAAGGATCTTCTTGAGATCCTTTTTTTCTGCGCGTAAT
CTGCTGCTTGCAAACAAAAAAACCACCGCTACCAGCGGTGGTTTGTTTGCCGGATCAAGAGCTACCAACT
CTTTTTCCGAAGGTAACTGGCTTCAGCAGAGCGCAGATACCAAATACTGTTCTTCTAGTGTAGCCGTAGT
TAGCCCACCACTTCAAGAACTCTGTAGCACCGCCTACATACCTCGCTCTGCTAATCCTGTTACCAGTGGC
TGCTGCCAGTGGCGATAAGTCGTGTCTTACCGGGTTGGACTCAAGACGATAGTTACCGGATAAGGCGCAG
CGGTCGGGCTGAACGGGGGGTTCGTGCACACAGCCCAGCTTGGAGCGAACGACCTACACCGAACTGAGAT
ACCTACAGCGTGAGCTATGAGAAAGCGCCACGCTTCCCGAAGGGAGAAAGGCGGACAGGTATCCGGTAAG
CGGCAGGGTCGGAACAGGAGAGCGCACGAGGGAGCTTCCAGGGGGAAACGCCTGGTATCTTTATAGTCCT
GTCGGGTTTCGCCACCTCTGACTTGAGCGTCGATTTTTGTGATGCTCGTCAGGGGGGCGGAGCCTATGGA
AAAACGCCAGCAACGCGGCCTTTTTACGGTTCCTGGCCTTTTGCTGGCCTTTTGCTCACATGTTCTTTCC
TGCGTTATCCCCTGATTCTGTGGATAACCGTATTACCGCCTTTGAGTGAGCTGATACCGCTCGCCGCAGC
CGAACGACCGAGCGCAGCGAGTCAGTGAGCGAGGAAGCGGAAGGCGAGAGTAGGGAACTGCCAGGCATCA
AACTAAGCAGAAGGCCCCTGACGGATGGCCTTTTTGCGTTTCTACAAACTCTTTCTGTGTTGTAAAACGA
CGGCCAGTCTTAAGCTCGGGCCCCCTGGGCGGTTCTGATAACGAGTAATCGTTAATCCGCAAATAACGTA
AAAACCCGCTTCGGCGGGTTTTTTTATGGGGGGAGTTTAGGGAAAGAGCATTTGTCAGAATATTTAAGGG
CGCCTGTCACTTTGCTTGATATATGAGAATTATTTAACCTTATAAATGAGAAAAAAGCAACGCACTTTAA
ATAAGATACGTTGCTTTTTCGATTGATGAACACCTATAATTAAACTATTCATCTATTATTTATGATTTTT
TGTATATACAATATTTCTAGTTTGTTAAAGAGAATTAAGAAAATAAATCTCGAAAATAATAAAGGGAAAA
TCAGTTTTTGATATCAAAATTATACATGTCAACGATAATACAAAATATAATACAAACTATAAGATGTTAT
CAGTATTTATTATCATTTAGAATAAATTTTGTGTCGCCCTTAATTGTGAGCGGATAACAATTACGAGCTT
CATGCACAGTGGCGTTGACTCAATATTGGCCATTAGCCATATTATTCATTGGTTATATAGCATAAATCAA
TATTGGCTATTGGCCATTGCATACGTTGTATCTATATCATAATATGTACATTTATATTGGCTCATGTCCA
ATATGACCGCCATGTTGGCATTGATTATTGACTAGTTATTAATAGTAATCAATTACGGGGTCATTAGTTC
ATAGCCCATATATGGAGTTCCGCGTTACATAACTTACGGTAAATGGCCCGCCTGGCTGACCGCCCAACGA
CCCCCGCCCATTGACGTCAATAATGACGTATGTTCCCATAGTAACGCCAATAGGGACTTTCCATTGACGT
CAATGGGTGGAGTATTTACGGTAAACTGCCCACTTGGCAGTACATCAAGTGTATCATATGCCAAGTACGC
CCCCTATTGACGTCAATGACGGTAAATGGCCCGCCTGGCATTATGCCCAGTACATGACCTTATGGGACTT
TCCTACTTGGCAGTACATCTACGTATTAGTCATCGCTATTACCATGGTGATGCGGTTTTGGCAGTACATC
AATGGGCGTGGATAGCGGTTTGACTCACGGGGATTTCCAAGTCTCCACCCCATTGACGTCAATGGGAGTT
TGTTTTGGCACCAAAATCAACGGGACTTTCCAAAATGTCGTAACAACTCCGCCCCATTGACGCAAATGGG
CGGTAGGCGTGTACGGTGGGAGGTCTATATAAGCAGAGCTCGTTTAGTGAACCGTCAGATCGCCTGGAGA
CGCCATCCACGCTGTTTTGACCTCCATAGAAGACACCGGGACCGATCCAGCCTCCGCGGCCGGGAACGGT
GCATTGGAACGCGGATTCCCCGTGCCAAGAGTGACGTAAGTACCGCCTATAGAGTCTATAGGCCCACCCC
CTTGGCTTCGTTAGAACGCGGCTACAATTAATACATAACCTTATGTATCATACACATACGATTTAGGTGA
CACTATAGAATAACATCCACTTTGCCTTTCTCTCCACAGGTGTCCACTCCCAGGTCCAACTGCACCTCGG
TTCTATCGAAAACGCGCCTGCTAGCGCCACCATGAAGACCATCATTGCCCTGAGCTACATCTTCTGCCTG
GTGTTCGCTGCGGCCGCCTTGCAAAAAAGGGGCTGTTGTCTGGTGCTGGGCTACATGGCCAAGGACAAGT
TCCGGCGGATGAACGAAGGCCAGGTGTACAGCTTTAGCCAGCAGCCTCAGGACCAGGTGGTGGTGTCTGG
ACAGCCTGTGACACTGCTGTGCGCTATCCCTGAGTACGACGGCTTCGTGCTGTGGATCAAGGATGGACTG
GCCCTCGGCGTGGGCAGAGATCTGAGTAGCTACCCTCAGTACCTGGTCGTGGGCAATCACCTGTCTGGCG
AGCACCACCTGAAGATCCTGAGAGCCGAGCTGCAGGACGATGCCGTGTATGAGTGTCAGGCCATCCAGGC
CGCCATCAGAAGCAGACCTGCTAGACTGACAGTGCTGGTGCCTCCTGACGACCCTGTGATTCTTGGCGGC
CCTGTGATCTCTCTGAGAGCTGGCGATCCCCTGAACCTGACCTGCCACGCCGATAATGCTAAGCCTGCCG
CCAGCATCATCTGGCTGAGAAAGGGCGAAGTGATCAACGGCGCCACCTACAGCAAGACCCTGCTGAGAGA
TGGCAAGAGAGAGAGCATCGTCAGCACCCTGTTCATCAGCCCTGGCGACGTGGAAAACGGCCAGTCTATC
GTGTGCCGGGCCACCAACAAAGCCATTCCAGGCGGCAAAGAAACCAGCGTGACCATCGACATTCAGCACC
CACCTCTGGTCAACCTGAGCGTGGAACCTCAGCCTGTGCTGGAAGATAACGTGGTCACCTTCCACTGCAG
CGCCAAGGCCAATCCTGCCGTGACACAGTACAGATGGGCCAAGAGAGGCCAGATCATCAAAGAGGCCAGC
GGCGAGGTCTACAGAACCACCGTGGACTACACCTACTTCAGCGAGCCCGTGTCCTGCGAAGTGACAAATG
CCCTGGGCAGCACCAACCTGTCCAGAACCGTGGACGTGTACTTCGGCCCCAGAATGACCACAGAGCCTCA
GAGCCTGCTGGTGGATCTGGGCTCCGATGCCATCTTTAGCTGTGCCTGGACCGGCAATCCTAGCCTGACC
ATCGTGTGGATGAAGCGCGGATCTGGCGTGGTGCTGAGCAACGAGAAAACCCTGACACTGAAGTCCGTGC
GGCAAGAGGACGCCGGCAAATACGTGTGTAGAGCCGTGGTGCCTAGAGTCGGAGCCGGCGAAAGAGAAGT
GACCCTGACCGTGAATGGCCCTCCTATCATCAGCAGCACACAGACCCAGCATGCCCTGCACGGCGAGAAG
GGACAGATCAAGTGCTTCATCCGCAGCACCCCTCCACCTGACAGAATCGCCTGGTCTTGGAAAGAAAACG
TGCTGGAAAGCGGCACCAGCGGCAGATACACCGTGGAAACCATCAGCACCGAGGAAGGCGTGATCAGCAC
ACTGACCATCTCCAACATCGTGCGGGCCGACTTCCAGACCATCTACAATTGCACAGCCTGGAACAGCTTC
GGCAGCGACACCGAGATCATCCGGCTGAAAGAACAGGGCAGCGAGATGAAGTCTGGCGCCGGACTGGAAG
CCGAGTCTGTTCCTATGGCTGGCGCGCCGGAAGATCAAGTTGATCCAAGATTGATTGATGGCAAGGGCGG
ATCTCTGGAGGTGCTGTTCCAGGGACCAGGCGGAAGCGGCAATCCCGGCGGCGATCTGGCCCCCCAGATG
CTGCGCGAGCTGCAGGAGACCAATGCCGCCCTGCAGGACGTGCGCGAGCTGCTGCGCCACCGCGTGAAGG
AGATCACCTTCCTGAAGAACACCGTGATGGAGTGCGACGCCTGCGGTATGCAGCCCTCTAGAGGCTCCGG
CTCCATCATCCCAGTTGAGGAGGAGAACCCGGACTTCTGGAACCGCGAGGCAGCCGAGGCCCTGGGTGCC
GCCAAGAAGCTGCAGCCTGCACAGACAGCCGCCAAGAACCTCATCATCTTCCTGGGCGATGGGATGGGGG
TGTCTACGGTGACAGCTGCCAGGATCCTAAAAGGGCAGAAGAAGGACAAACTGGGGCCTGAGATACCCCT
GGCCATGGACCGCTTCCCATATGTGGCTCTGTCCAAGACATACAATGTAGACAAACATGTGCCAGACAGT
GGAGCCACAGCCACGGCCTACCTGTGCGGGGTCAAGGGCAACTTCCAGACCATTGGCTTGAGTGCAGCCG
CCCGCTTTAACCAGTGCAACACGACACGCGGCAACGAGGTCATCTCCGTGATGAATCGGGCCAAGAAAGC
AGGGAAGTCAGTGGGAGTGGTAACCACCACACGAGTGCAGCACGCCTCGCCAGCCGGCACCTACGCCCAC
ACGGTGAACCGCAACTGGTACTCGGACGCCGACGTGCCTGCCTCGGCCCGCCAGGAGGGGTGCCAGGACA
TCGCTACGCAGCTCATCTCCAACATGGACATTGACGTGATCCTAGGTGGAGGCCGAAAGTACATGTTTCG
CATGGGAACCCCAGACCCTGAGTACCCAGATGACTACAGCCAAGGTGGGACCAGGCTGGACGGGAAGAAT
CTGGTGCAGGAATGGCTGGCGAAGCGCCAGGGTGCCCGGTATGTGTGGAACCGCACTGAGCTCATGCAGG
CTTCCCTGGACCCGTCTGTGACCCATCTCATGGGTCTCTTTGAGCCTGGAGACATGAAATACGAGATCCA
CCGAGACTCCACACTGGACCCCTCCCTGATGGAGATGACAGAGGCTGCCCTGCGCCTGCTGAGCAGGAAC
CCCCGCGGCTTCTTCCTCTTCGTGGAGGGTGGTCGCATCGACCATGGTCATCATGAAAGCAGGGCTTACC
GGGCACTGACTGAGACGATCATGTTCGACGACGCCATTGAGAGGGCGGGCCAGCTCACCAGCGAGGAGGA
CACGCTGAGCCTCGTCACTGCCGACCACTCCCACGTCTTCTCCTTCGGAGGCTACCCCCTGCGAGGGAGC
TCCATCTTCGGGCTGGCCCCTGGCAAGGCCCGGGACAGGAAGGCCTACACGGTCCTCCTATACGGAAACG
GTCCAGGCTATGTGCTCAAGGACGGCGCCCGGCCGGATGTTACCGAGAGCGAGAGCGGGAGCCCCGAGTA
TCGGCAGCAGTCAGCAGTGCCCCTGGACGAAGAGACCCACGCAGGCGAGGACGTGGCGGTGTTCGCGCGC
GGCCCGCAGGCGCACCTGGTTCACGGCGTGCAGGAGCAGACCTTCATAGCGCACGTCATGGCCTTCGCCG
CCTGCCTGGAGCCCTACACCGCCTGCGACCTGGCGCCCCCCGCCGGCACCACCGACGCCGCGCACCCGGG
TGGCGGAGGACTGAACGACATCTTCGAGGCTCAGAAAATCGAATGGCACGAACATCACCATCACCATCAC
CATCACCATTAAGGCCGGCCTGTAGTCACTGGCACAACGCGTTACCCGGTAAGCCAATCGGGTATACACG
GTCGTCATACTGCAGACAGGGTTCTTCTACTTTGCAAGATAGTCTTGAGTAGTAAAATAAATAGATAGAG
AAAATCAGCCTCGACTGTGCCTTCTAGTTGCCAGCCATCTGTTGTTTGCCCCTCCCCCGTGCCTTCCTTG
ACCCTGGAAGGTGCCACTCCCACTGTCCTTTCCTAATAAAATGAGGAAATTGCATCACAACACTCAACCC
TATCTCGGTCTATTCTTTTGATTTATAAGGGATTTTGCCGATTTCGGCCTATTGGTTAAAAAATGAGCTG
ATTTAACAAAAATTTAACGCGAATTAATTCTGTGGAATGTGTGTCAGTTAGGGTGTGGAAAGTCCCCAGG
CTCCCCAGCAGGCAGAAGTATGCAAAGCATGCATCTCAATTAGTCAGCAACCAGGTGTGGAAAGTCCCCA
GGCTCCCCAGCAGGCAGAAGTATGCAAAGCATGCATCTCAATTAGTCAGCAACCATAGTCCCGCCCCTAA
CTCCGCCCATCCCGCCCCTAACTCCGCCCAGTTCCGCCCATTCTCCGCCCCATGGCTGACTAATTTTTTT
TATTTATGCAGAGGCCGAGGCCGCCTCTGCCTCTGAGCTATTCCAGAAGTAGTGAGGAGGCTTTTTTGGA
GGCCTAGGCTTTTGCAAAAAGCTCCCGGGAGCTTGTATATCCATTTTCGGATCTGATCAGCACGTGTTGA
CAATTAATCATCGGCATAGTATATCGGCATAGTATAATACGACAAGGTGAGGAACTAAACCATGACCGAG
TACAAGCCCACGGTGCGCCTCGCCACCCGCGACGACGTCCCCAGGGCCGTACGCACCCTCGCCGCCGCGT
TCGCCGACTACCCCGCCACGCGCCACACCGTCGATCCGGACCGCCACATCGAGCGGGTCACCGAGCTGCA
AGAACTCTTCCTCACGCGCGTCGGGCTCGACATCGGCAAGGTGTGGGTCGCGGACGACGGCGCCGCGGTG
GCGGTCTGGACCACGCCGGAGAGCGTCGAAGCGGGGGCGGTGTTCGCCGAGATCGGCCCGCGCATGGCCG
AGTTGAGCGGTTCCCGGCTGGCCGCGCAGCAACAGATGGAAGGCCTCCTGGCGCCGCACCGGCCCAAGGA
GCCCGCGTGGTTCCTGGCCACCGTCGGCGTCTCGCCCGACCACCAGGGCAAGGGTCTGGGCAGCGCCGTC
GTGCTCCCCGGAGTGGAGGCGGCCGAGCGCGCCGGGGTGCCCGCCTTCCTGGAGACATCCGCGCCCCGCA
ACCTCCCCTTCTACGAGCGGCTCGGCTTCACCGTCACCGCCGACGTCGAGGTGCCCGAAGGACCGCGCAC
CTGGTGCATGACCCGCAAGCCCGGTGCCTGACACGTGCTACGAGATTTCGATTCCACCGCCGCCTTCTAT
GAAAGGTTGGGCTTCGGAATCGTTTTCCGGGACGCCGGCTGGATGATCCTCCAGCGCGGGGATCTCATGC
TGGAGTTCTTCGCCCACCCCAACTTGTTTATTGCAGCTTATAATGGTTACAAATAAAGCAATAGCATCAC
AAATTTCACAAATAAAGCATTTTTTTCACTGCATTCTAGTTGTGGTTTGTCCAAACTCATCAATGTATCT
TATCATGTCTGTATACCGTCGACCTCTAGCTAGAGCTTGGCGTAATCATGGTCATTACCAATGCTTAATC
AGTGAGGCACCTATCTCAGCGATCTGTCTATTTCGTTCATCCATAGTTGCCTGACTCCCCGTCGTGTAGA
TAACTACGATACGGGAGGGCTTACCATCTGGCCCCAGCGCTGCGATGATACCGCGAGAACCACGCTCACC
GGCTCCGGATTTATCAGCAATAAACCAGCCAGCCGGAAGGGCCGAGCGCAGAAGTGGTCCTGCAACTTTA
TCCGCCTCCATCCAGTCTATTAATTGTTGCCGGGAAGCTAGAGTAAGTAGTTCGCCAGTTAATAGTTTGC
GCAACGTTGTTGCCATCGCTACAGGCATCGTGGTGTCACGCTCGTCGTTTGGTATGGCTTCATTCAGCTC
CGGTTCCCAACGATCAAGGCGAGTTACATGATCCCCCATGTTGTGCAAAAAAGCGGTTAGCTCCTTCGGT
CCTCCGATCGTTGTCAGAAGTAAGTTGGCCGCAGTGTTATCACTCATGGTTATGGCAGCACTGCATAATT
CTCTTACTGTCATGCCATCCGTAAGATGCTTTTCTGTGACTGGTGAGTACTCAACCAAGTCATTCTGAGA
ATAGTGTATGCGGCGACCGAGTTGCTCTTGCCCGGCGTCAATACGGGATAATACCGCGCCACATAGCAGA
ACTTTAAAAGTGCTCATCATTGGAAAACGTTCTTCGGGGCGAAAACTCTCAAGGATCTTACCGCTGTTGA
GATCCAGTTCGATGTAACCCACTCGTGCACCCAACTGATCTTCAGCATCTTTTACTTTCACCAGCGTTTC
TGGGTGAGCAAAAACAGGAAGGCAAAATGCCGCAAAAAAGGGAATAAGGGCGACACGGAAATGTTGAATA
CTCATATTCTTCCTT
