>Addgene plasmid #157460 | pD649-HAsp-KIRREL3-COMP5AP-AviTag-9xHis | depositor partial sequence | sequence record 304030 | insert (extracellular domain)
TTGCAAAAAAGGGGCTGTTGTCTGGTGCTGGGCTACATGGCCAAGGACAAGTTCCGGCGGATGAACGAAG
GCCAGGTGTACAGCTTTAGCCAGCAGCCTCAGGACCAGGTGGTGGTGTCTGGACAGCCTGTGACACTGCT
GTGCGCTATCCCTGAGTACGACGGCTTCGTGCTGTGGATCAAGGATGGACTGGCCCTCGGCGTGGGCAGA
GATCTGAGTAGCTACCCTCAGTACCTGGTCGTGGGCAATCACCTGTCTGGCGAGCACCACCTGAAGATCC
TGAGAGCCGAGCTGCAGGACGATGCCGTGTATGAGTGTCAGGCCATCCAGGCCGCCATCAGAAGCAGACC
TGCTAGACTGACAGTGCTGGTGCCTCCTGACGACCCTGTGATTCTTGGCGGCCCTGTGATCTCTCTGAGA
GCTGGCGATCCCCTGAACCTGACCTGCCACGCCGATAATGCTAAGCCTGCCGCCAGCATCATCTGGCTGA
GAAAGGGCGAAGTGATCAACGGCGCCACCTACAGCAAGACCCTGCTGAGAGATGGCAAGAGAGAGAGCAT
CGTCAGCACCCTGTTCATCAGCCCTGGCGACGTGGAAAACGGCCAGTCTATCGTGTGCCGGGCCACCAAC
AAAGCCATTCCAGGCGGCAAAGAAACCAGCGTGACCATCGACATTCAGCACCCACCTCTGGTCAACCTGA
GCGTGGAACCTCAGCCTGTGCTGGAAGATAACGTGGTCACCTTCCACTGCAGCGCCAAGGCCAATCCTGC
CGTGACACAGTACAGATGGGCCAAGAGAGGCCAGATCATCAAAGAGGCCAGCGGCGAGGTCTACAGAACC
ACCGTGGACTACACCTACTTCAGCGAGCCCGTGTCCTGCGAAGTGACAAATGCCCTGGGCAGCACCAACC
TGTCCAGAACCGTGGACGTGTACTTCGGCCCCAGAATGACCACAGAGCCTCAGAGCCTGCTGGTGGATCT
GGGCTCCGATGCCATCTTTAGCTGTGCCTGGACCGGCAATCCTAGCCTGACCATCGTGTGGATGAAGCGC
GGATCTGGCGTGGTGCTGAGCAACGAGAAAACCCTGACACTGAAGTCCGTGCGGCAAGAGGACGCCGGCA
AATACGTGTGTAGAGCCGTGGTGCCTAGAGTCGGAGCCGGCGAAAGAGAAGTGACCCTGACCGTGAATGG
CCCTCCTATCATCAGCAGCACACAGACCCAGCATGCCCTGCACGGCGAGAAGGGACAGATCAAGTGCTTC
ATCCGCAGCACCCCTCCACCTGACAGAATCGCCTGGTCTTGGAAAGAAAACGTGCTGGAAAGCGGCACCA
GCGGCAGATACACCGTGGAAACCATCAGCACCGAGGAAGGCGTGATCAGCACACTGACCATCTCCAACAT
CGTGCGGGCCGACTTCCAGACCATCTACAATTGCACAGCCTGGAACAGCTTCGGCAGCGACACCGAGATC
ATCCGGCTGAAAGAACAGGGCAGCGAGATGAAGTCTGGCGCCGGACTGGAAGCCGAGTCTGTTCCTATGG
CT
